LOCUS       Exported 5692 bp ds-DNA circular SYN 28-MAR-2018
DEFINITION  synthetic circular DNA
ACCESSION   .
VERSION     .
KEYWORDS    pBXPHM3FX_scaffold_convex_library
SOURCE      synthetic DNA construct
  ORGANISM  synthetic DNA construct
REFERENCE   1 (bases 1 to 5692)
  AUTHORS   .
  TITLE     Direct Submission
  JOURNAL   Exported Mar 28, 2018 from SnapGene 4.1.7 http://www.snapgene.com
FEATURES             Location/Qualifiers
     source          1..5692
                     /organism="synthetic DNA construct"
                     /mol_type="other DNA"
     gene            319..384
                     /label=pelB
     CDS             385..423
                     /label=linker
     gene            424..453
                     /label=10xHis
     gene            454..1566
                     /label=MBP
     CDS             1567..1590
                     /label=3C
     CDS             1591..1968
                     /label=scaffold Convex Library
     gene            2579..3439
                     /label=AmpR
     CDS             3594..4213
                     /label=pBR322
     gene            complement(4788..25)
                     /label=AraC
ORIGIN
        1 aagaaaccaa ttgtccatat tgcatcagac attgccgtca ctgcgtcttt tactggcact
       61 tctcgctaac caaaccggta accccgctta ttaaaagcat tctgtaacaa agcgggacca
      121 aagccatgac aaaaacgcgt aacaaaagtg tctataatca cggcagaaaa gtccacattg
      181 attatttgca cggcgtcaca ctttgctatg ccatagcatt tttatccata agattagcgg
      241 atcctacctg acgcttttta tcgcaactct ctactgtttc tccatacccg ttttttgggc
      301 taacaggagg aattaaccat gaaatacctg ctgccgaccg ctgctgctgg tctgctgctc
      361 ctcgctgccc agccggcgat ggccatggat atcggaatta attcggatcc gaattcgagc
      421 tcacatcacc atcaccatca ccatcaccat caccccatga aaatcgaaga aggtaaactg
      481 gtaatctgga ttaacggcga taaaggctat aacggtctcg ctgaagtcgg taagaaattc
      541 gagaaagata ccggaattaa agtcaccgtt gagcatccgg ataaactgga agagaaattc
      601 ccacaggttg cggcaactgg cgatggccct gacattatct tctgggcaca cgaccgcttt
      661 ggtggctacg ctcaatctgg cctgttggct gaaatcaccc cggacaaagc gttccaggac
      721 aagctgtatc cgtttacctg ggatgccgta cgttacaacg gcaagctgat tgcttacccg
      781 atcgctgttg aagcgttatc gctgatttat aacaaagatc tgctgccgaa cccgccaaaa
      841 acctgggaag agatcccggc gctggataaa gaactgaaag cgaaaggtaa gagcgcgctg
      901 atgttcaacc tgcaagaacc gtacttcacc tggccgctga ttgctgctga cgggggttat
      961 gcgttcaagt atgaaaacgg caagtacgac attaaagacg tgggcgtgga taacgctggc
     1021 gcgaaagcgg gtctgacctt cctggttgac ctgattaaaa acaaacacat gaatgcagac
     1081 accgattact ccatcgcaga agctgccttt aataaaggcg aaacagcgat gaccatcaac
     1141 ggcccgtggg catggtccaa catcgacacc agcaaagtga attatggtgt aacggtactg
     1201 ccgaccttca agggtcaacc atccaaaccg ttcgttggcg tgctgagcgc aggtattaac
     1261 gccgccagtc cgaacaaaga gctggcaaaa gagttcctcg aaaactatct gctgactgat
     1321 gaaggtctgg aagcggttaa taaagacaaa ccgctgggtg ccgtagcgct gaagtcttac
     1381 gaggaagagt tggcgaaaga tccacgtatt gccgccacta tggaaaacgc ccagaaaggt
     1441 gaaatcatgc cgaacatccc gcagatgtcc gctttctggt atgccgtgcg tactgcggtg
     1501 atcaacgccg ccagcggtcg tcagactgtc gatgaagccc tgaaagacgc gcagactccg
     1561 ggtagcctgg aagttctgtt ccaggggccc agtcaagtcc agctggtgga atcgggtggt
     1621 ggtagcgtcc aggcgggtgg tagcctgcgt ctgagctgtg cggctagcgg ctctatttcc
     1681 agcatcacgt acctgggctg gtttcgccag gcaccgggca aagagcgtga gggcgtcgca
     1741 gcgctgagca ccagctccgg taccacctac tacgcggaca gcgttaaggg tcgtttcacg
     1801 gtgagcctgg acaacgccaa gaataccgtg tatctgcaaa tgaacagctt gaaaccggaa
     1861 gatactgctt tgtattactg cgcggcagcc agcagcggct ccagcagccc gctgtctagc
     1921 agcagctata cgtactgggg tcagggcacc caagttaccg tttctgcata actagaacaa
     1981 aaactcatct cagaagagga tctgaatagc gccgtcgacc atcatcatca tcatcattga
     2041 gtttaaacgg tctccagctt ggctgttttg gcggatgaga gaagattttc agcctgatac
     2101 agattaaatc agaacgcaga agcggtctga taaaacagaa tttgcctggc ggcagtagcg
     2161 cggtggtccc acctgacccc atgccgaact cagaagtgaa acgccgtagc gccgatggta
     2221 gtgtggggtc tccccatgcg agagtaggga actgccaggc atcaaataaa acgaaaggct
     2281 cagtcgaaag actgggcctt tcgttttatc tgttgtttgt cggtgaacgc tctcctgagt
     2341 aggacaaatc cgccgggagc ggatttgaac gttgcgaagc aacggcccgg agggtggcgg
     2401 gcaggacgcc cgccataaac tgccaggcat caaattaagc agaaggccat cctgacggat
     2461 ggcctttttg cgtttctaca aactcttttg tttatttttc taaatacatt caaatatgta
     2521 tccgctcatg agacaataac cctgataaat gcttcaataa tattgaaaaa ggaagagtat
     2581 gagtattcaa catttccgtg tcgcccttat tccctttttt gcggcatttt gccttcctgt
     2641 ttttgctcac ccagaaacgc tggtgaaagt aaaagatgct gaagatcagt tgggtgcacg
     2701 agtgggttac atcgaactgg atctcaacag cggtaagatc cttgagagtt ttcgccccga
     2761 agaacgtttt ccaatgatga gcacttttaa agttctgcta tgtggcgcgg tattatcccg
     2821 tgttgacgcc gggcaagagc aactcggtcg ccgcatacac tattctcaga atgacttggt
     2881 tgagtactca ccagtcacag aaaagcatct tacggatggc atgacagtaa gagaattatg
     2941 cagtgctgcc ataaccatga gtgataacac tgcggccaac ttacttctga caacgatcgg
     3001 aggaccgaag gagctaaccg cttttttgca caacatgggg gatcatgtaa ctcgccttga
     3061 tcgttgggaa ccggagctga atgaagccat accaaacgac gagcgtgaca ccacgatgcc
     3121 tgtagcaatg gcaacaacgt tgcgcaaact attaactggc gaactactta ctctagcttc
     3181 ccggcaacaa ttaatagact ggatggaggc ggataaagtt gcaggaccac ttctgcgctc
     3241 ggcccttccg gctggctggt ttattgctga taaatctgga gccggtgagc gtgggtctcg
     3301 cggtatcatt gcagcactgg ggccagatgg taagccctcc cgtatcgtag ttatctacac
     3361 gacggggagt caggcaacta tggatgaacg aaatagacag atcgctgaga taggtgcctc
     3421 actgattaag cattggtaac tgtcagacca agtttactca tatatacttt agattgattt
     3481 aaaacttcat ttttaattta aaaggatcta ggtgaagatc ctttttgata atctcatgac
     3541 caaaatccct taacgtgagt tttcgttcca ctgagcgtca gaccccgtag aaaagatcaa
     3601 aggatcttct tgagatcctt tttttctgcg cgtaatctgc tgcttgcaaa caaaaaaacc
     3661 accgctacca gcggtggttt gtttgccgga tcaagagcta ccaactcttt ttccgaaggt
     3721 aactggcttc agcagagcgc agataccaaa tactgtcctt ctagtgtagc cgtagttagg
     3781 ccaccacttc aagaactctg tagcaccgcc tacatacctc gctctgctaa tcctgttacc
     3841 agtggctgct gccagtggcg ataagtcgtg tcttaccggg ttggactcaa gacgatagtt
     3901 accggataag gcgcagcggt cgggctgaac ggggggttcg tgcacacagc ccagcttgga
     3961 gcgaacgacc tacaccgaac tgagatacct acagcgtgag ctatgagaaa gcgccacgct
     4021 tcccgaaggg agaaaggcgg acaggtatcc ggtaagcggc agggtcggaa caggagagcg
     4081 cacgagggag cttccagggg gaaacgcctg gtatctttat agtcctgtcg ggtttcgcca
     4141 cctctgactt gagcgtcgat ttttgtgatg ctcgtcaggg gggcggagcc tatggaaaaa
     4201 cgccagcaac gcggcctttt tacggttcct ggccttttgc tggccttttg ctcacatgtt
     4261 ctttcctgcg ttatcccctg attctgtgga taaccgtatt accgcctttg agtgagctga
     4321 taccgctcgc cgcagccgaa cgaccgagcg cagcgagtca gtgagcgagg aagcggaagt
     4381 gcgcctgatg cggtattttc tccttacgca tctgtgcggt atttcacacc gcatatggtg
     4441 cactctcagt acaatctgct ctgatgccgc atagttaagc cagtatacac tccgctatcg
     4501 ctacgtgact gggtcatggc tgcgccccga cacccgccaa cacccgctga cgcgccctga
     4561 cgggcttgtc tgctcccggc atccgcttac agacaagctg tgaccgtctc cgggagctgc
     4621 atgtgtcaga ggttttcacc gtcatcaccg aaacgcgcga ggcagcagat caattcgcgc
     4681 gcgaaggcga agcggcatgc ataatgtgcc tgtcaaatgg acgaagcagg gattctgcaa
     4741 accctatgct actccgtcaa gccgtcaatt gtctgattcg ttaccaatta tgacaacttg
     4801 acggctacat cattcacttt ttcttcacaa ccggcacgga actcgctcgg gctggccccg
     4861 gtgcattttt taaatacccg cgagaaatag agttgatcgt caaaaccaac attgcgaccg
     4921 acggtggcga taggcatccg ggtggtgctc aaaagcagct tcgcctggct gatacgttgg
     4981 tcctcgcgcc agcttaagac gctaatccct aactgctggc ggaaaagatg tgacagacgc
     5041 gacggcgaca agcaaacatg ctgtgcgacg ctggcgatat caaaattgct gtctgccagg
     5101 tgatcgctga tgtactgaca agcctcgcgt acccgattat ccatcggtgg atggagcgac
     5161 tcgttaatcg cttccatgcg ccgcagtaac aattgctcaa gcagatttat cgccagcagc
     5221 tccgaatagc gcccttcccc ttgcccggcg ttaatgattt gcccaaacag gtcgctgaaa
     5281 tgcggctggt gcgcttcatc cgggcgaaag aaccccgtat tggcaaatat tgacggccag
     5341 ttaagccatt catgccagta ggcgcgcgga cgaaagtaaa cccactggtg ataccattcg
     5401 cgagcctccg gatgacgacc gtagtgatga atctctcctg gcgggaacag caaaatatca
     5461 cccggtcggc aaacaaattc tcgtccctga tttttcacca ccccctgacc gcgaatggtg
     5521 agattgagaa tataaccttt cattcccagc ggtcggtcga taaaaaaatc gagataaccg
     5581 ttggcctcaa tcggcgttaa acccgccacc agatgggcat taaacgagta tcccggcagc
     5641 aggggatcat tttgcgcttc agccatactt ttcatactcc cgccattcag ag
//
