>Addgene plasmid #110104 | SB_convex | addgene full sequence | sequence record 273027 | Addgene NGS Result
AAGAAACCAATTGTCCATATTGCATCAGACATTGCCGTCACTGCGTCTTTTACTGGCACTTCTCGCTAAC
CAAACCGGTAACCCCGCTTATTAAAAGCATTCTGTAACAAAGCGGGACCAAAGCCATGACAAAAACGCGT
AACAAAAGTGTCTATAATCACGGCAGAAAAGTCCACATTGATTATTTGCACGGCGTCACACTTTGCTATG
CCATAGCATTTTTATCCATAAGATTAGCGGATCCTACCTGACGCTTTTTATCGCAACTCTCTACTGTTTC
TCCATACCCGTTTTTTGGGCTAACAGGAGGAATTAACCATGAAATACCTGCTGCCGACCGCTGCTGCTGG
TCTGCTGCTCCTCGCTGCCCAGCCGGCGATGGCCATGGATATCGGAATTAATTCGGATCCGAATTCGAGC
TCACATCACCATCACCATCACCATCACCATCACCCCATGAAAATCGAAGAAGGTAAACTGGTAATCTGGA
TTAACGGCGATAAAGGCTATAACGGTCTCGCTGAAGTCGGTAAGAAATTCGAGAAAGATACCGGAATTAA
AGTCACCGTTGAGCATCCGGATAAACTGGAAGAGAAATTCCCACAGGTTGCGGCAACTGGCGATGGCCCT
GACATTATCTTCTGGGCACACGACCGCTTTGGTGGCTACGCTCAATCTGGCCTGTTGGCTGAAATCACCC
CGGACAAAGCGTTCCAGGACAAGCTGTATCCGTTTACCTGGGATGCCGTACGTTACAACGGCAAGCTGAT
TGCTTACCCGATCGCTGTTGAAGCGTTATCGCTGATTTATAACAAAGATCTGCTGCCGAACCCGCCAAAA
ACCTGGGAAGAGATCCCGGCGCTGGATAAAGAACTGAAAGCGAAAGGTAAGAGCGCGCTGATGTTCAACC
TGCAAGAACCGTACTTCACCTGGCCGCTGATTGCTGCTGACGGGGGTTATGCGTTCAAGTATGAAAACGG
CAAGTACGACATTAAAGACGTGGGCGTGGATAACGCTGGCGCGAAAGCGGGTCTGACCTTCCTGGTTGAC
CTGATTAAAAACAAACACATGAATGCAGACACCGATTACTCCATCGCAGAAGCTGCCTTTAATAAAGGCG
AAACAGCGATGACCATCAACGGCCCGTGGGCATGGTCCAACATCGACACCAGCAAAGTGAATTATGGTGT
AACGGTACTGCCGACCTTCAAGGGTCAACCATCCAAACCGTTCGTTGGCGTGCTGAGCGCAGGTATTAAC
GCCGCCAGTCCGAACAAAGAGCTGGCAAAAGAGTTCCTCGAAAACTATCTGCTGACTGATGAAGGTCTGG
AAGCGGTTAATAAAGACAAACCGCTGGGTGCCGTAGCGCTGAAGTCTTACGAGGAAGAGTTGGCGAAAGA
TCCACGTATTGCCGCCACTATGGAAAACGCCCAGAAAGGTGAAATCATGCCGAACATCCCGCAGATGTCC
GCTTTCTGGTATGCCGTGCGTACTGCGGTGATCAACGCCGCCAGCGGTCGTCAGACTGTCGATGAAGCCC
TGAAAGACGCGCAGACTCCGGGTAGCCTGGAAGTTCTGTTCCAGGGGCCCAGTCAAGTCCAGCTGGTGGA
ATCGGGTGGTGGTAGCGTCCAGGCGGGTGGTAGCCTGCGTCTGAGCTGTGCGGCTAGCGGCTCTATTTCC
AGCATCACGTACCTGGGCTGGTTTCGCCAGGCACCGGGCAAAGAGCGTGAGGGCGTCGCAGCGCTGAGCA
CCAGCTCCGGTACCACCTACTACGCGGACAGCGTTAAGGGTCGTTTCACGGTGAGCCTGGACAACGCCAA
GAATACCGTGTATCTGCAAATGAACAGCTTGAAACCGGAAGATACTGCTTTGTATTACTGCGCGGCAGCC
AGCAGCGGCTCCAGCAGCCCGCTGTCTAGCAGCAGCTATACGTACTGGGGTCAGGGCACCCAAGTTACCG
TTTCTGCATAATAACTAGAACAAAAACTCATCTCAGAAGAGGATCTGAATAGCGCCGTCGACCATCATCA
TCATCATCATTGAGTTTAAACGGTCTCCAGCTTGGCTGTTTTGGCGGATGAGAGAAGATTTTCAGCCTGA
TACAGATTAAATCAGAACGCAGAAGCGGTCTGATAAAACAGAATTTGCCTGGCGGCAGTAGCGCGGTGGT
CCCACCTGACCCCATGCCGAACTCAGAAGTGAAACGCCGTAGCGCCGATGGTAGTGTGGGGTCTCCCCAT
GCGAGAGTAGGGAACTGCCAGGCATCAAATAAAACGAAAGGCTCAGTCGAAAGACTGGGCCTTTCGTTTT
ATCTGTTGTTTGTCGGTGAACGCTCTCCTGAGTAGGACAAATCCGCCGGGAGCGGATTTGAACGTTGCGA
AGCAACGGCCCGGAGGGTGGCGGGCAGGACGCCCGCCATAAACTGCCAGGCATCAAATTAAGCAGAAGGC
CATCCTGACGGATGGCCTTTTTGCGTTTCTACAAACTCTTTTGTTTATTTTTCTAAATACATTCAAATAT
GTATCCGCTCATGAGACAATAACCCTGATAAATGCTTCAATAATATTGAAAAAGGAAGAGTATGAGTATT
CAACATTTCCGTGTCGCCCTTATTCCCTTTTTTGCGGCATTTTGCCTTCCTGTTTTTGCTCACCCAGAAA
CGCTGGTGAAAGTAAAAGATGCTGAAGATCAGTTGGGTGCACGAGTGGGTTACATCGAACTGGATCTCAA
CAGCGGTAAGATCCTTGAGAGTTTTCGCCCCGAAGAACGTTTTCCAATGATGAGCACTTTTAAAGTTCTG
CTATGTGGCGCGGTATTATCCCGTGTTGACGCCGGGCAAGAGCAACTCGGTCGCCGCATACACTATTCTC
AGAATGACTTGGTTGAGTACTCACCAGTCACAGAAAAGCATCTTACGGATGGCATGACAGTAAGAGAATT
ATGCAGTGCTGCCATAACCATGAGTGATAACACTGCGGCCAACTTACTTCTGACAACGATCGGAGGACCG
AAGGAGCTAACCGCTTTTTTGCACAACATGGGGGATCATGTAACTCGCCTTGATCGTTGGGAACCGGAGC
TGAATGAAGCCATACCAAACGACGAGCGTGACACCACGATGCCTGTAGCAATGGCAACAACGTTGCGCAA
ACTATTAACTGGCGAACTACTTACTCTAGCTTCCCGGCAACAATTAATAGACTGGATGGAGGCGGATAAA
GTTGCAGGACCACTTCTGCGCTCGGCCCTTCCGGCTGGCTGGTTTATTGCTGATAAATCTGGAGCCGGTG
AGCGTGGGTCTCGCGGTATCATTGCAGCACTGGGGCCAGATGGTAAGCCCTCCCGTATCGTAGTTATCTA
CACGACGGGGAGTCAGGCAACTATGGATGAACGAAATAGACAGATCGCTGAGATAGGTGCCTCACTGATT
AAGCATTGGTAACTGTCAGACCAAGTTTACTCATATATACTTTAGATTGATTTAAAACTTCATTTTTAAT
TTAAAAGGATCTAGGTGAAGATCCTTTTTGATAATCTCATGACCAAAATCCCTTAACGTGAGTTTTCGTT
CCACTGAGCGTCAGACCCCGTAGAAAAGATCAAAGGATCTTCTTGAGATCCTTTTTTTCTGCGCGTAATC
TGCTGCTTGCAAACAAAAAAACCACCGCTACCAGCGGTGGTTTGTTTGCCGGATCAAGAGCTACCAACTC
TTTTTCCGAAGGTAACTGGCTTCAGCAGAGCGCAGATACCAAATACTGTCCTTCTAGTGTAGCCGTAGTT
AGGCCACCACTTCAAGAACTCTGTAGCACCGCCTACATACCTCGCTCTGCTAATCCTGTTACCAGTGGCT
GCTGCCAGTGGCGATAAGTCGTGTCTTACCGGGTTGGACTCAAGACGATAGTTACCGGATAAGGCGCAGC
GGTCGGGCTGAACGGGGGGTTCGTGCACACAGCCCAGCTTGGAGCGAACGACCTACACCGAACTGAGATA
CCTACAGCGTGAGCTATGAGAAAGCGCCACGCTTCCCGAAGGGAGAAAGGCGGACAGGTATCCGGTAAGC
GGCAGGGTCGGAACAGGAGAGCGCACGAGGGAGCTTCCAGGGGGAAACGCCTGGTATCTTTATAGTCCTG
TCGGGTTTCGCCACCTCTGACTTGAGCGTCGATTTTTGTGATGCTCGTCAGGGGGGCGGAGCCTATGGAA
AAACGCCAGCAACGCGGCCTTTTTACGGTTCCTGGCCTTTTGCTGGCCTTTTGCTCACATGTTCTTTCCT
GCGTTATCCCCTGATTCTGTGGATAACCGTATTACCGCCTTTGAGTGAGCTGATACCGCTCGCCGCAGCC
GAACGACCGAGCGCAGCGAGTCAGTGAGCGAGGAAGCGGAAGTGCCCCTGATGCGGTATTTTCTCCTTAC
GCATCTGTGCGGTATTTCACACCGCATATGGTGCACTCTCAGTACAATCTGCTCTGATGCCGCATAGTTA
AGCCAGTATACACTCCGCTATCGCTACGTGACTGGGTCATGGCTGCGCCCCGACACCCGCCAACACCCGC
TGACGCGCCCTGACGGGCTTGTCTGCTCCCGGCATCCGCTTACAGACAAGCTGTGACCGTCTCCGGGAGC
TGCATGTGTCAGAGGTTTTCACCGTCATCACCGAAACGCGCGAGGCAGCAGATCAATTCGCGCGCGAAGG
CGAAGCGGCATGCATAATGTGCCTGTCAAATGGACGAAGCAGGGATTCTGCAAACCCTATGCTACTCCGT
CAAGCCGTCAATTGTCTGATTCGTTACCAATTATGACAACTTGACGGCTACATCATTCACTTTTTCTTCA
CAACCGGCACGGAACTCGCTCGGGCTGGCCCCGGTGCATTTTTTAAATACCCGCGAGAAATAGAGTTGAT
CGTCAAAACCAACATTGCGACCGACGGTGGCGATAGGCATCCGGGTGGTGCTCAAAAGCAGCTTCGCCTG
GCTGATACGTTGGTCCTCGCGCCAGCTTAAGACGCTAATCCCTAACTGCTGGCGGAAAAGATGTGACAGA
CGCGACGGCGACAAGCAAACATGCTGTGCGACGCTGGCGATATCAAAATTGCTGTCTGCCAGGTGATCGC
TGATGTACTGACAAGCCTCGCGTACCCGATTATCCATCGGTGGATGGAGCGACTCGTTAATCGCTTCCAT
GCGCCGCAGTAACAATTGCTCAAGCAGATTTATCGCCAGCAGCTCCGAATAGCGCCCTTCCCCTTGCCCG
GCGTTAATGATTTGCCCAAACAGGTCGCTGAAATGCGGCTGGTGCGCTTCATCCGGGCGAAAGAACCCCG
TATTGGCAAATATTGACGGCCAGTTAAGCCATTCATGCCAGTAGGCGCGCGGACGAAAGTAAACCCACTG
GTGATACCATTCGCGAGCCTCCGGATGACGACCGTAGTGATGAATCTCTCCTGGCGGGAACAGCAAAATA
TCACCCGGTCGGCAAACAAATTCTCGTCCCTGATTTTTCACCACCCCCTGACCGCGAATGGTGAGATTGA
GAATATAACCTTTCATTCCCAGCGGTCGGTCGATAAAAAAATCGAGATAACCGTTGGCCTCAATCGGCGT
TAAACCCGCCACCAGATGGGCATTAAACGAGTATCCCGGCAGCAGGGGATCATTTTGCGCTTCAGCCATA
CTTTTCATACTCCCGCCATTCAGAG
Features (pLannotate 1.2.2; 15 found; start..end, strand, type, name):
    120..285     +  promoter       araBAD promoter: araBAD; promoter of the L-arabinose operon of E. coli; the araC regulatory gene is transcribed in the opposite direction (Guzman et al., 1995)
    319..384     +  sig_peptide    pelB signal sequence: leader peptide for secretion; pelB (fragment)
    427..450     +  CDS            8xHis: 8xHis affinity tag
    457..1557    +  CDS            MBP: maltose binding protein from E. coli; malE (mutated); This version of the gene does not encode a signal sequence, so MBP will remain in the cytosol.
   1594..1968    +  CDS            HVM18_MOUSE: Experimental evidence at protein level: Swiss-Prot protein existence level 1. From Mus musculus (Mouse).
   2023..2040    +  CDS            capTEV™ (fragment): composite tag for in vivo biotinylation, TEV protease cleavage, and 6xHis tagging
   2147..2262    +  ncRNA          5S rRNA: Accession: RF00001 - 5S ribosomal RNA
   2266..2352    +  terminator     rrnB T1 terminator: Escherichia coli rrnB; transcription terminator T1 from the E. coli rrnB gene
   2444..2471    +  terminator     rrnB T2 terminator: transcription terminator T2 from the E. coli rrnB gene
   2490..2581    +  promoter       AmpR promoter: bla
   2582..3442    +  CDS            AmpR: β-lactamase; bla; confers resistance to ampicillin, carbenicillin, and related antibiotics
   3613..4201    +  rep_origin     ori: high-copy-number ColE1/pMB1/pBR322/pUC origin of replication
   4387..4527    -  misc_feature   bom: basis of mobility region from pBR322
   4629..4669    -  CDS            rop (fragment): Rop protein, which maintains plasmids at low copy number; rop
   4791..5669    -  CDS            araC: L-arabinose regulatory protein; araC
