[The description below was written by a language model from this plasmid's Addgene catalogue record, the feature table of its GenBank file and pLannotate feature annotations shown in this document.]
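Description:
SB_convex is a bacterial expression plasmid of about 5.7 kb built on the pBXPHM3 backbone. It carries the framework ("scaffold") sybody of the convex library, one of the synthetic single-domain antibody scaffolds developed for selecting binders that trap membrane proteins in defined conformations. It replicates in E. coli from a ColE1/pBR322-type origin, recorded as high copy. A bom region and only a fragment of rop lie nearby. Selection is by ampicillin, through a β-lactamase gene driven by its own promoter.

Expression is controlled by the arabinose-inducible araBAD (PBAD) promoter, with the araC regulator encoded divergently on the same plasmid, so transcription is repressed without L-arabinose and can be titrated with the inducer. The open reading frame is a multi-part fusion. It begins with a pelB leader peptide that directs export to the periplasm, where the conserved immunoglobulin-domain disulfide can form. This is followed by a short linker, a polyhistidine tag (annotated as 10xHis in the depositor's record; automated annotation detects an 8xHis core), maltose-binding protein without its own signal sequence as a solubility and purification partner, a 3C protease cleavage site, and finally the roughly 375 bp sybody scaffold. Automated annotation matches the scaffold to an immunoglobulin heavy-chain variable domain. Cleavage with 3C protease would release the sybody from the His-MBP portion after affinity purification. The rrnB T1 and T2 terminators close the transcription unit.

The cloning sites used are not recorded. The construct serves for periplasmic production and purification of the non-randomised convex scaffold, for example as a reference protein or template for the library.
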