Addgene plasmid #110104: SB_convex
Purpose: pBXPHM3 with scaffold Sybody of the convex library
Depositing lab: Markus Seeger. Depositing organization: University of Zurich. Publication: Synthetic single domain antibodies for the conformational trapping of membrane proteins. Zimmermann I, Egloff P, Hutter CA, Arnold FM, Stohler P, Bocquet N, Hug MN, Huber S, Siegrist M, Hetemann L, Gera J, Gmur S, Spies P, Gygax D, Geertsma ER, Dawson RJ, Seeger MA. Elife. 2018 May 24;7. pii: 34317. doi: 10.7554/eLife.34317. PubMed 29792401.
Backbone
  Vector backbone: pBXPHM3
  Vector type: Bacterial Expression
Growth in bacteria
  Bacterial resistance: Ampicillin, 100 μg/mL
  Growth temperature: 37°C
  Growth strain: DH5alpha
  Copy number: High Copy
Gene/Insert
  Gene/Insert name: scaffold Sybody of the convex library
  Promoter: PBAD
  Tag / fusion protein: His (N terminal on backbone)
  Cloning method: Restriction Enzyme; 5′ cloning site unknown (unknown if destroyed); 3′ cloning site unknown (unknown if destroyed)
Terms and licenses: Academic/Nonprofit Terms; Industry Terms: Not Available to Industry
How to cite: SB_convex was a gift from Markus Seeger (Addgene plasmid # 110104 ; http://n2t.net/addgene:110104 ; RRID:Addgene_110104)
